Addgene plasmid #183382: pET28_mouse-Caspase-11_enzymatic-domain
Purpose: Overexpression of catalytic domain of inflammatory caspase in bacteria
Depositing lab: Jonathan Kagan. Depositing organization: Boston Children's Hospital. Publication: Evolution-inspired redesign of the LPS receptor caspase-4 into an interleukin-1beta converting enzyme. Devant P, Cao A, Kagan JC. Sci Immunol. 2021 Aug 10;6(62). doi: 10.1126/sciimmunol.abh3567. PubMed 34734155.
Backbone
  Vector backbone: pET28a
  Backbone size w/o insert (bp): 5400
  Vector type: Bacterial Expression
Growth in bacteria
  Bacterial resistance: Kanamycin, 50 μg/mL
  Growth temperature: 37°C
  Growth strain: DH5alpha
  Copy number: High Copy
Gene/Insert
  Gene/Insert name: Caspase-11 (AA100-373)
  Species: M. musculus (mouse)
  Insert size (bp): 1000
  Entrez Gene: Casp4 (a.k.a. CASP-11, CASP-4, Casp11, Caspl, ich-3)
  Promoter: T7
  Tag / fusion protein: His-TEV (N terminal on insert)
  Cloning method: Restriction Enzyme; 5′ cloning site BamHI (not destroyed); 3′ cloning site EcoRI (not destroyed)
  Sequencing primers: 5′ T7-fwd; 3′ T7-term
Terms and licenses: Academic/Nonprofit Terms; Industry Terms: Not Available to Industry
How to cite: pET28_mouse-Caspase-11_enzymatic-domain was a gift from Jonathan Kagan (Addgene plasmid # 183382 ; http://n2t.net/addgene:183382 ; RRID:Addgene_183382)
