[The description below was written by a language model from this plasmid's Addgene catalogue record and pLannotate feature annotations shown in this document.]
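Description:
pET28_mouse-Caspase-11_enzymatic-domain is a bacterial expression plasmid built on the pET28a backbone for overproducing the catalytic domain of mouse caspase-11 (the Casp4 gene product, residues 100–373) in E. coli. The sequenced plasmid is about 6.2 kb. It is selected with kanamycin through an aminoglycoside phosphotransferase (KanR) gene and replicates from a ColE1/pMB1-type origin. The backbone also carries the pBR322-derived bom and rop elements. The catalogue lists the plasmid as high copy, although rop normally acts to moderate copy number. An f1 origin is also present, which allows single-stranded DNA production. The short tetracycline-resistance and AmpR promoter fragments annotated in the backbone are non-functional remnants.

The insert was cloned between BamHI and EcoRI sites, both of which are retained, and sits in the standard pET expression cassette. A T7 promoter is followed directly by a lac operator and the phage T7 gene 10 ribosome binding site, with a T7 terminator downstream. The plasmid-borne lacI gene supplies repressor, so transcription is held off until IPTG is added in a host that provides T7 RNA polymerase. The caspase fragment is fused at its N terminus to a His tag, followed by the vector's thrombin site and a TEV protease site. This arrangement permits metal-affinity purification and later removal of the tag. A second His-tag sequence from the vector lies downstream of the insert, but the record describes only an N-terminal tag and does not indicate whether this downstream sequence is translated. According to the record, the construct is used for bacterial overexpression of an inflammatory caspase's enzymatic domain, and the associated work concerns the substrate specificity of LPS-sensing caspases.
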