Features (pLannotate 1.2.2; 22 found; start..end, strand, type, name):
    142..159     +  CDS            9xHis (fragment): 9xHis affinity tag
    169..218     +  CDS            SET1 (fragment): solubility-enhancement tag derived from T7 phage gene 10B
    226..273     +  terminator     T7 terminator: transcription terminator for bacteriophage T7 RNA polymerase
    310..738     +  rep_origin     f1 ori (sequence partly withheld): f1 bacteriophage origin of replication; arrow indicates direction of (+) strand synthesis
    791..848     +  promoter       AmpR promoter (fragment): bla
    857..1672    -  CDS            KanR: aminoglycoside phosphotransferase; aph(3')-Ia; confers resistance to kanamycin in bacteria or G418 (Geneticin®) in eukaryotes
   1794..2382    +  rep_origin     ori: high-copy-number ColE1/pMB1/pBR322/pUC origin of replication
   2568..2707    -  misc_feature   bom: basis of mobility region from pBR322
   2809..3000    -  CDS            rop: Rop protein, which maintains plasmids at low copy number; rop
   3017..3397    +  CDS            YPB1_ECOLX: Protein predicted: Swiss-Prot protein existence level 4. From Escherichia coli.
   3469..3760    -  CDS            TcR (fragment): tetracycline efflux protein; tet; confers resistance to tetracycline
   3775..3796    -  protein_bind   CAP binding site: CAP binding activates transcription in the presence of cAMP. E. coli catabolite activator protein
   3809..4891    -  CDS            lacI: lac repressor; lacI; The lac repressor binds to the lac operator to inhibit transcription in E. coli. This inhibition can be relieved by adding lactose or isopropyl-β-D-thiogalactopyranoside (IPTG).
   4892..4969    -  promoter       lacI promoter: lacI
   4977..5256    -  CDS            TcR (fragment): tetracycline efflux protein; tet; confers resistance to tetracycline
   5278..5296    +  promoter       T7 promoter: promoter for bacteriophage T7 RNA polymerase
   5297..5321    +  protein_bind   lac operator: The lac repressor binds to the lac operator to inhibit transcription in E. coli. This inhibition can be relieved by adding lactose or isopropyl-β-D-thiogalactopyranoside (IPTG). lac repressor encoded by lacI
   5336..5358    +  RBS            RBS: efficient ribosome binding site from bacteriophage T7 gene 10 (Olins and Rangwala, 1989)
   5377..5393    +  CDS            capTEV™ (fragment): composite tag for in vivo biotinylation, TEV protease cleavage, and 6xHis tagging
   5404..5421    +  CDS            thrombin site: thrombin recognition and cleavage site
   5428..5448    +  CDS            TEV site: tobacco etch virus (TEV) protease recognition and cleavage site
   5455..98      +  CDS            Casp4 (fragment) (across the origin): CASP4_MOUSE - Also known as Casp11 From Mus musculus (Mouse).
>Addgene plasmid #183382 | pET28_mouse-Caspase-11_enzymatic-domain | addgene full sequence | sequence record 361191 | Addgene NGS Result
AGGTGCAACAATCATTTGAAAAGGCAAGTATTCATTCCCAGATGCCCACCATTGATCGGGCAACCTTGAC
AAGATATTTCTACCTCTTTCCTGGCAACTGAGAATTCGAGCTCCGTCGACAAGCTTGCGGCCGCACTCGA
GCACCACCACCACCACCACTGAGATCCGGCTGCTAACAAAGCCCGAAAGGAAGCTGAGTTGGCTGCTGCC
ACCGCTGAGCAATAACTAGCATAACCCCTTGGGGCCTCTAAACGGGTCTTGAGGGGTTTTTTGCTGAAAG
GAGGAACTATATCCGGATTGGCGAATGGG
[124 nt withheld, positions 310-433]
C
[91 nt withheld, positions 435-525]
A
[49 nt withheld, positions 527-575]
CCTTTGACGTTGGAGTCCACGTTCTTT
[37 nt withheld, positions 603-639]
ACCCTATCTCGGTCTATTCTTTTGATTTATAAGGGATTTTGCCGATTTCGGCCTATTGGTTAAAAAATGA
GCTGATTTAACAAAAATTTAACGCGAATTTTAACAAAATATTAACGCTTACAATTTAGGTGGCACTTTTC
GGGGAAATGTGCGCGGAACCCCTATTTGTTTATTTTTCTAAATACATTCAAATATGTATCCGCTCATGAA
TTAATTCTTAGAAAAACTCATCGAGCATCAAATGAAACTGCAATTTATTCATATCAGGATTATCAATACC
ATATTTTTGAAAAAGCCGTTTCTGTAATGAAGGAGAAAACTCACCGAGGCAGTTCCATAGGATGGCAAGA
TCCTGGTATCGGTCTGCGATTCCGACTCGTCCAACATCAATACAACCTATTAATTTCCCCTCGTCAAAAA
TAAGGTTATCAAGTGAGAAATCACCATGAGTGACGACTGAATCCGGTGAGAATGGCAAAAGTTTATGCAT
TTCTTTCCAGACTTGTTCAACAGGCCAGCCATTACGCTCGTCATCAAAATCACTCGCATCAACCAAACCG
TTATTCATTCGTGATTGCGCCTGAGCGAGACGAAATACGCGATCGCTGTTAAAAGGACAATTACAAACAG
GAATCGAATGCAACCGGCGCAGGAACACTGCCAGCGCATCAACAATATTTTCACCTGAATCAGGATATTC
TTCTAATACCTGGAATGCTGTTTTCCCGGGGATCGCAGTGGTGAGTAACCATGCATCATCAGGAGTACGG
ATAAAATGCTTGATGGTCGGAAGAGGCATAAATTCCGTCAGCCAGTTTAGTCTGACCATCTCATCTGTAA
CATCATTGGCAACGCTACCTTTGCCATGTTTCAGAAACAACTCTGGCGCATCGGGCTTCCCATACAATCG
ATAGATTGTCGCACCTGATTGCCCGACATTATCGCGAGCCCATTTATACCCATATAAATCAGCATCCATG
TTGGAATTTAATCGCGGCCTAGAGCAAGACGTTTCCCGTTGAATATGGCTCATAACACCCCTTGTATTAC
TGTTTATGTAAGCAGACAGTTTTATTGTTCATGACCAAAATCCCTTAACGTGAGTTTTCGTTCCACTGAG
CGTCAGACCCCGTAGAAAAGATCAAAGGATCTTCTTGAGATCCTTTTTTTCTGCGCGTAATCTGCTGCTT
GCAAACAAAAAAACCACCGCTACCAGCGGTGGTTTGTTTGCCGGATCAAGAGCTACCAACTCTTTTTCCG
AAGGTAACTGGCTTCAGCAGAGCGCAGATACCAAATACTGTCCTTCTAGTGTAGCCGTAGTTAGGCCACC
ACTTCAAGAACTCTGTAGCACCGCCTACATACCTCGCTCTGCTAATCCTGTTACCAGTGGCTGCTGCCAG
TGGCGATAAGTCGTGTCTTACCGGGTTGGACTCAAGACGATAGTTACCGGATAAGGCGCAGCGGTCGGGC
TGAACGGGGGGTTCGTGCACACAGCCCAGCTTGGAGCGAACGACCTACACCGAACTGAGATACCTACAGC
GTGAGCTATGAGAAAGCGCCACGCTTCCCGAAGGGAGAAAGGCGGACAGGTATCCGGTAAGCGGCAGGGT
CGGAACAGGAGAGCGCACGAGGGAGCTTCCAGGGGGAAACGCCTGGTATCTTTATAGTCCTGTCGGGTTT
CGCCACCTCTGACTTGAGCGTCGATTTTTGTGATGCTCGTCAGGGGGGCGGAGCCTATGGAAAAACGCCA
GCAACGCGGCCTTTTTACGGTTCCTGGCCTTTTGCTGGCCTTTTGCTCACATGTTCTTTCCTGCGTTATC
CCCTGATTCTGTGGATAACCGTATTACCGCCTTTGAGTGAGCTGATACCGCTCGCCGCAGCCGAACGACC
GAGCGCAGCGAGTCAGTGAGCGAGGAAGCGGAAGAGCGCCTGATGCGGTATTTTCTCCTTACGCATCTGT
GCGGTATTTCACACCGCAATGGTGCACTCTCAGTACAATCTGCTCTGATGCCGCATAGTTAAGCCAGTAT
ACACTCCGCTATCGCTACGTGACTGGGTCATGGCTGCGCCCCGACACCCGCCAACACCCGCTGACGCGCC
CTGACGGGCTTGTCTGCTCCCGGCATCCGCTTACAGACAAGCTGTGACCGTCTCCGGGAGCTGCATGTGT
CAGAGGTTTTCACCGTCATCACCGAAACGCGCGAGGCAGCTGCGGTAAAGCTCATCAGCGTGGTCGTGAA
GCGATTCACAGATGTCTGCCTGTTCATCCGCGTCCAGCTCGTTGAGTTTCTCCAGAAGCGTTAATGTCTG
GCTTCTGATAAAGCGGGCCATGTTAAGGGCGGTTTTTTCCTGTTTGGTCACTGATGCCTCCGTGTAAGGG
GGATTTCTGTTCATGGGGGTAATGATACCGATGAAACGAGAGAGGATGCTCACGATACGGGTTACTGATG
ATGAACATGCCCGGTTACTGGAACGTTGTGAGGGTAAACAACTGGCGGTATGGATGCGGCGGGACCAGAG
AAAAATCACTCAGGGTCAATGCCAGCGCTTCGTTAATACAGATGTAGGTGTTCCACAGGGTAGCCAGCAG
CATCCTGCGATGCAGATCCGGAACATAATGGTGCAGGGCGCTGACTTCCGCGTTTCCAGACTTTACGAAA
CACGGAAACCGAAGACCATTCATGTTGTTGCTCAGGTCGCAGACGTTTTGCAGCAGCAGTCGCTTCACGT
TCGCTCGCGTATCGGTGATTCATTCTGCTAACCAGTAAGGCAACCCCGCCAGCCTAGCCGGGTCCTCAAC
GACAGGAGCACGATCATGCGCACCCGTGGGGCCGCCATGCCGGCGATAATGGCCTGCTTCTCGCCGAAAC
GTTTGGTGGCGGGACCAGTGACGAAGGCTTGAGCGAGGGCGTGCAAGATTCCGAATACCGCAAGCGACAG
GCCGATCATCGTCGCGCTCCAGCGAAAGCGGTCCTCGCCGAAAATGACCCAGAGCGCTGCCGGCACCTGT
CCTACGAGTTGCATGATAAAGAAGACAGTCATAAGTGCGGCGACGATAGTCATGCCCCGCGCCCACCGGA
AGGAGCTGACTGGGTTGAAGGCTCTCAAGGGCATCGGTCGAGATCCCGGTGCCTAATGAGTGAGCTAACT
TACATTAATTGCGTTGCGCTCACTGCCCGCTTTCCAGTCGGGAAACCTGTCGTGCCAGCTGCATTAATGA
ATCGGCCAACGCGCGGGGAGAGGCGGTTTGCGTATTGGGCGCCAGGGTGGTTTTTCTTTTCACCAGTGAG
ACGGGCAACAGCTGATTGCCCTTCACCGCCTGGCCCTGAGAGAGTTGCAGCAAGCGGTCCACGCTGGTTT
GCCCCAGCAGGCGAAAATCCTGTTTGATGGTGGTTAACGGCGGGATATAACATGAGCTGTCTTCGGTATC
GTCGTATCCCACTACCGAGATATCCGCACCAACGCGCAGCCCGGACTCGGTAATGGCGCGCATTGCGCCC
AGCGCCATCTGATCGTTGGCAACCAGCATCGCAGTGGGAACGATGCCCTCATTCAGCATTTGCATGGTTT
GTTGAAAACCGGACATGGCACTCCAGTCGCCTTCCCGTTCCGCTATCGGCTGAATTTGATTGCGAGTGAG
ATATTTATGCCAGCCAGCCAGACGCAGACGCGCCGAGACAGAACTTAATGGGCCCGCTAACAGCGCGATT
TGCTGGTGACCCAATGCGACCAGATGCTCCACGCCCAGTCGCGTACCGTCTTCATGGGAGAAAATAATAC
TGTTGATGGGTGTCTGGTCAGAGACATCAAGAAATAACGCCGGAACATTAGTGCAGGCAGCTTCCACAGC
AATGGCATCCTGGTCATCCAGCGGATAGTTAATGATCAGCCCACTGACGCGTTGCGCGAGAAGATTGTGC
ACCGCCGCTTTACAGGCTTCGACGCCGCTTCGTTCTACCATCGACACCACCACGCTGGCACCCAGTTGAT
CGGCGCGAGATTTAATCGCCGCGACAATTTGCGACGGCGCGTGCAGGGCCAGACTGGAGGTGGCAACGCC
AATCAGCAACGACTGTTTGCCCGCCAGTTGTTGTGCCACGCGGTTGGGAATGTAATTCAGCTCCGCCATC
GCCGCTTCCACTTTTTCCCGCGTTTTCGCAGAAACGTGGCTGGCCTGGTTCACCACGCGGGAAACGGTCT
GATAAGAGACACCGGCATACTCTGCGACATCGTATAACGTTACTGGTTTCACATTCACCACCCTGAATTG
ACTCTCTTCCGGGCGCTATCATGCCATACCGCGAAAGGTTTTGCGCCATTCGATGGTGTCCGGGATCTCG
ACGCTCTCCCTTATGCGACTCCTGCATTAGGAAGCAGCCCAGTAGTAGGTTGAGGCCGTTGAGCACCGCC
GCCGCAAGGAATGGTGCATGCAAGGAGATGGCGCCCAACAGTCCCCCGGCCACGGGGCCTGCCACCATAC
CCACGCCGAAACAAGCGCTCATGAGCCCGAAGTGGCGAGCCCGATCTTCCCCATCGGTGATGTCGGCGAT
ATAGGCGCCAGCAACCGCACCTGTGGCGCCGGTGATGCCGGCCACGATGCGTCCGGCGTAGAGGATCGAG
ATCTCGATCCCGCGAAATTAATACGACTCACTATAGGGGAATTGTGAGCGGATAACAATTCCCCTCTAGA
AATAATTTTGTTTAACTTTAAGAAGGAGATATACCATGGGCAGCAGCCATCATCATCATCATCACAGCAG
CGGCCTGGTGCCGCGCGGCAGCCATATGGAAAACCTGTATTTTCAGGGCGGATCCAACACTCTCAAGCTT
TGTTCCCCTGAAGAGTTCACAAGGCTTTGCAGAGAAAAGACACAAGAAATTTACCCAATAAAGGAGGCCA
ATGGCCGTACACGAAAGGCTCTTATCATATGCAATACAGAGTTCAAACATCTCTCACTGAGGTATGGGGC
TAAATTTGACATCATTGGTATGAAAGGCCTTCTTGAAGACTTAGGCTACGATGTGGTGGTGAAAGAGGAG
CTTACAGCAGAGGGCATGGAGTCAGAGATGAAAGACTTTGCTGCACTCTCAGAACACCAGACATCAGACA
GCACATTCCTGGTGCTAATGTCTCATGGCACACTGCATGGCATTTGTGGAACAATGCACAGTGAAAAAAC
TCCAGATGTGCTACAGTATGATACCATCTATCAGATATTCAACAATTGCCACTGTCCAGGTCTACGAGAC
AAACCCAAAGTCATCATTGTGCAGGCCTGCAGAGGTGGGAACTCTGGAGAAATGTGGATCAGAGAGTCTT
CAAAACCCCAGTTGTGCAGAGGTGTAGATCTACCTAGGAATATGGAAGCTGATGCTGTCAAGCTGAGCCA
CGTGGAGAAGGACTTCATTGCCTTCTACTCTACAACCCCACATCACTTGTCCTACCGAGACAAAACAGGA
GGCTCTTACTTCATCACTAGACTCATTTCCTGCTTCCGGAAACATGCTTGCTCTTGTCATCTCTTTGATA
TATTCCTGA
